>Addgene plasmid #233895 | pLJC6-NADK2-3xFLAG | addgene full sequence | sequence record 466426 | Addgene NGS Result
TTGAGATCCTTTTTTTCTGCGCGTAATCTGCTGCTTGCAAACAAAAAAACCACCGCTACCAGCGGTGGTT
TGTTTGCCGGATCAAGAGCTACCAACTCTTTTTCCGAAGGTAACTGGCTTCAGCAGAGCGCAGATACCAA
ATACTGTTCTTCTAGTGTAGCCGTAGTTAGGCCACCACTTCAAGAACTCTGTAGCACCGCCTACATACCT
CGCTCTGCTAATCCTGTTACCAGTGGCTGCTGCCAGTGGCGATAAGTCGTGTCTTACCGGGTTGGACTCA
AGACGATAGTTACCGGATAAGGCGCAGCGGTCGGGCTGAACGGGGGGTTCGTGCACACAGCCCAGCTTGG
AGCGAACGACCTACACCGAACTGAGATACCTACAGCGTGAGCTATGAGAAAGCGCCACGCTTCCCGAAGG
GAGAAAGGCGGACAGGTATCCGGTAAGCGGCAGGGTCGGAACAGGAGAGCGCACGAGGGAGCTTCCAGGG
GGAAACGCCTGGTATCTTTATAGTCCTGTCGGGTTTCGCCACCTCTGACTTGAGCGTCGATTTTTGTGAT
GCTCGTCAGGGGGGCGGAGCCTATGGAAAAACGCCAGCAACGCGGCCTTTTTACGGTTCCTGGCCTTTTG
CTGGCCTTTTGCTCACATGTTCTTTCCTGCGTTATCCCCTGATTCTGTGGATAACCGTATTACCGCCTTT
GAGTGAGCTGATACCGCTCGCCGCAGCCGAACGACCGAGCGCAGCGAGTCAGTGAGCGAGGAAGCGGAAG
AGCGCCCAATACGCAAACCGCCTCTCCCCGCGCGTTGGCCGATTCATTAATGCAGCTGGCACGACAGGTT
TCCCGACTGGAAAGCGGGCAGTGAGCGCAACGCAATTAATGTGAGTTAGCTCACTCATTAGGCACCCCAG
GCTTTACACTTTATGCTTCCGGCTCGTATGTTGTGTGGAATTGTGAGCGGATAACAATTTCACACAGGAA
ACAGCTATGACCATGATTACGCCAAGCGCGCAATTAACCCTCACTAAAGGGAACAAAAGCTGGAGCTGCA
AGCTTAATGTAGTCTTATGCAATACTCTTGTAGTCTTGCAACATGGTAACGATGAGTTAGCAACATGCCT
TACAAGGAGAGAAAAAGCACCGTGCATGCCGATTGGTGGAAGTAAGGTGGTACGATCGTGCCTTATTAGG
AAGGCAACAGACGGGTCTGACATGGATTGGACGAACCACTGAATTGCCGCATTGCAGAGATATTGTATTT
AAGTGCCTAGCTCGATACATAAACGGGTCTCTCTGGTTAGACCAGATCTGAGCCTGGGAGCTCTCTGGCT
AACTAGGGAACCCACTGCTTAAGCCTCAATAAAGCTTGCCTTGAGTGCTTCAAGTAGTGTGTGCCCGTCT
GTTGTGTGACTCTGGTAACTAGAGATCCCTCAGACCCTTTTAGTCAGTGTGGAAAATCTCTAGCAGTGGC
GCCCGAACAGGGACTTGAAAGCGAAAGGGAAACCAGAGGAGCTCTCTCGACGCAGGACTCGGCTTGCTGA
AGCGCGCACGGCAAGAGGCGAGGGGCGGCGACTGGTGAGTACGCCAAAAATTTTGACTAGCGGAGGCTAG
AAGGAGAGAGATGGGTGCGAGAGCGTCAGTATTAAGCGGGGGAGAATTAGATCGCGATGGGAAAAAATTC
GGTTAAGGCCAGGGGGAAAGAAAAAATATAAATTAAAACATATAGTATGGGCAAGCAGGGAGCTAGAACG
ATTCGCAGTTAATCCTGGCCTGTTAGAAACATCAGAAGGCTGTAGACAAATACTGGGACAGCTACAACCA
TCCCTTCAGACAGGATCAGAAGAACTTAGATCATTATATAATACAGTAGCAACCCTCTATTGTGTGCATC
AAAGGATAGAGATAAAAGACACCAAGGAAGCTTTAGACAAGATAGAGGAAGAGCAAAACAAAAGTAAGAC
CACCGCACAGCAAGCAGCAGCTGATCTTCAGACCTGGAGGAGGAGATATGAGGGACAATTGGAGAAGTGA
ATTATATAAATATAAAGTAGTAAAAATTGAACCATTAGGAGTAGCACCCACCAAGGCAAAGAGAAGAGTG
GTGCAGAGAGAAAAAAGAGCAGTGGGAATAGGAGCTTTGTTCCTTGGGTTCTTGGGAGCAGCAGGAAGCA
CTATGGGCGCAGCGTCAATGACGCTGACGGTACAGGCCAGACAATTATTGTCTGGTATAGTGCAGCAGCA
GAACAATTTGCTGAGGGCTATTGAGGCGCAACAGCATCTGTTGCAACTCACAGTCTGGGGCATCAAGCAG
CTCCAGGCAAGAATCCTGGCTGTGGAAAGATACCTAAAGGATCAACAGCTCCTGGGGATTTGGGGTTGCT
CTGGAAAACTCATTTGCACCACTGCTGTGCCTTGGAATGCTAGTTGGAGTAATAAATCTCTGGAACAGAT
TTGGAATCACACGACCTGGATGGAGTGGGACAGAGAAATTAACAATTACACAAGCTTAATACACTCCTTA
ATTGAAGAATCGCAAAACCAGCAAGAAAAGAATGAACAAGAATTATTGGAATTAGATAAATGGGCAAGTT
TGTGGAATTGGTTTAACATAACAAATTGGCTGTGGTATATAAAATTATTCATAATGATAGTAGGAGGCTT
GGTAGGTTTAAGAATAGTTTTTGCTGTACTTTCTATAGTGAATAGAGTTAGGCAGGGATATTCACCATTA
TCGTTTCAGACCCACCTCCCAACCCCGAGGGGACCCGACAGGCCCGAAGGAATAGAAGAAGAAGGTGGAG
AGAGAGACAGAGACAGATCCATTCGATTAGTGAACGGATCTCGACGGTATCGATCACGAGACTAGCCTCG
AGCGGGATCTGGCCTCCGCGCCGGGTTTTGGCGCCTCCCGCGGGCGCCCCCCTCCTCACGGCGAGCGCTG
CCACGTCAGACGAAGGGCGCAGCGAGCGTCCTGATCCTTCCGCCCGGACGCTCAGGACAGCGGCCCGCTG
CTCATAAGACTCGGCCTTAGAACCCCAGTATCAGCAGAAGGACATTTTAGGACGGGACTTGGGTGACTCT
AGGGCACTGGTTTTCTTTCCAGAGAGCGGAACAGGCGAGGAAAAGTAGTCCCTTCTCGGCGATTCTGCGG
AGGGATCTCCGTGGGGCGGTGAACGCCGATGATTATATAAGGACGCGCCGGGTGTGGCACAGCTAGTTCC
GTCGCAGCCGGGATTTGGGTCGCGGTTCTTGTTTGTGGATCGCTGTGATCGTCACTTGGTGAGTAGCGGG
CTGCTGGGCTGGCCGGGGCTTTCGTGGCCGCCGGGCCGCTCGGTGGGACGGAAGCGTGTGGAGAGACCGC
CAAGGGCTGTAGTCTGGGTCCGCGAGCAAGGTTGCCCTGAACTGGGGGTTGGGGGGAGCGCAGCAAAATG
GCGGCTGTTCCCGAGTCTTGAATGGAAGACGCTTGTGAGGCGGGCTGTGAGGTCGTTGAAACAAGGTGGG
GGGCATGGTGGGCGGCAAGAACCCAAGGTCTTGAGGCCTTCGCTAATGCGGGAAAGCTCTTATTCGGGTG
AGATGGGCTGGGGCACCATCTGGGGACCCTGACGTGAAGTTTGTCACTGACTGGAGAACTCGGTTTGTCG
TCTGTTGCGGGGGCGGCAGTTATGGCGGTGCCGTTGGGCAGTGCACCCGTACCTTTGGGAGCGCGCGCCC
TCGTCGTGTCGTGACGTCACCCGTTCTGTTGGCTTATAATGCAGGGTGGGGCCACCTGCCGGTAGGTGTG
CGGTAGGCTTTTCTCCGTCGCAGGACGCAGGGTTCGGGCCTAGGGTAGGCTCTCCTGAATCGACAGGCGC
CGGACCTCTGGTGAGGGGAGGGATAAGTGAGGCGTCAGTTTCTTTGGTCGGTTTTATGTACCTATCTTCT
TAAGTAGCTGAAGCTCCGGTTTTGAACTATGCGCTCGGGGTTGGCGAGTGTGTTTTGTGAAGTTTTTTAG
GCACCTTTTGAAATGTAATCATTTGGGTCAATATGTAATTTTCAGTGTTAGACTAGTAAATTGTCCGCTA
AATTCTGGCCGTTTTTGGCTTTTTTGTTAGACGAAGCGCTAGCGCTACCGGTTTAATTAAGCCCACGATG
ACCTGTTACCGAGGATTCCTTTTGGGAAGCTGTTGTCGGGTGGCTGGAGGACGAGCTGCGGCACTCCGGG
GTCCCGGAGCCGGGGGACCAGCAGCCAGACCTAGATTGGGGGGCGATGGAGGCGGGCGGAGGCACCTTGG
TCAAGGACAGCCGCGGGAGCTGGCGGGGTGCGGATCAAGAGCCGACGGAGGGTTCCGGCCAAGCCGAGTA
GTAGTCGTGGCGAAAACGACGAGGTACGAGTTTGAGCAGCAGCGCTACCGCTATGCTGAGCTCTCCGAGG
AAGACCTTAAGCAACTTCTTGCCTTGAAAGGGTCTTCTTACTCTGGACTGCTTGAACGACACCATATACA
TACAAAAAACGTAGAACATATTATTGATAGCTTGCGCAATGAAGGCATTGAGGTGCGATTGGTTAAAAGA
CGAGAGTACGACGAAGAGACAGTAAGATGGGCCGATGCGGTTATCGCTGCCGGCGGCGATGGAACGATGC
TCCTCGCGGCATCTAAGGTACTCGACCGACTTAAGCCAGTCATTGGCGTGAACACAGACCCTGAACGAAG
CGAAGGACATCTTTGCTTGCCAGTTCGATACACCCATTCATTTCCGGAGGCTCTGCAAAAATTCTACCGG
GGTGAATTCCGATGGCTGTGGCGGCAACGGATACGCCTGTACCTGGAAGGAACCGGCATTAACCCTGTCC
CTGTCGACCTTCACGAGCAACAGCTGTCTCTTAACCAGCACAATCGAGCATTGAATATTGAACGAGCCCA
TGATGAGAGATCTGAAGCGAGTGGACCACAGCTTTTGCCAGTGAGGGCTTTGAACGAAGTGTTCATTGGT
GAATCACTCTCTAGTCGGGCGAGTTACTACGAGATCTCAGTGGACGACGGACCATGGGAGAAACAGAAGA
GCTCAGGATTGAATCTGTGCACGGGGACTGGATCTAAAGCTTGGAGCTTTAATATTAACAGGGTCGCCAC
TCAGGCTGTGGAGGATGTACTTAACATCGCAAAGCGACAGGGTAACCTTAGTCTCCCGCTCAACCGCGAA
CTGGTGGAAAAAGTAACCAACGAATATAATGAATCCCTCCTGTACTCCCCAGAAGAGCCTAAGATCCTCT
TTTCAATTCGCGAGCCGATTGCAAACCGGGTTTTTAGCAGCAGCAGGCAGAGATGTTTCTCCTCAAAAGT
ATGTGTTCGAAGCCGATGCTGGGATGCCTGTATGGTAGTCGATGGGGGTACAAGCTTTGAATTTAACGAC
GGAGCAATTGCCTCCATGATGATCAATAAGGAAGACGAACTTCGGACTGTACTGCTGGAACAGGGAGGAA
GTGCGGCCGCAGGCGACTACAAAGACCATGACGGTGATTATAAAGATCATGACATTGATTACAAGGATGA
CGATGACAAGTAATAAGAATTCTCGACCTCGAGACAAATGGCAGTATTCATCCACAATTTTAAAAGAAAA
GGGGGGATTGGGGGGTACAGTGCAGGGGAAAGAATAGTAGACATAATAGCAACAGACATACAAACTAAAG
AATTACAAAAACAAATTACAAAAATTCAAAATTTTCGGGTTTATTACAGGGACAGCAGAGATCCACTTTG
GCCGCGGCTCGAGGGGGTTGGGGTTGCGCCTTTTCCAAGGCAGCCCTGGGTTTGCGCAGGGACGCGGCTG
CTCTGGGCGTGGTTCCGGGAAACGCAGCGGCGCCGACCCTGGGTCTCGCACATTCTTCACGTCCGTTCGC
AGCGTCACCCGGATCTTCGCCGCTACCCTTGTGGGCCCCCCGGCGACGCTTCCTGCTCCGCCCCTAAGTC
GGGAAGGTTCCTTGCGGTTCGCGGCGTGCCGGACGTGACAAACGGAAGCCGCACGTCTCACTAGTACCCT
CGCAGACGGACAGCGCCAGGGAGCAATGGCAGCGCGCCGACCGCGATGGGCTGTGGCCAATAGCGGCTGC
TCAGCAGGGCGCGCCGAGAGCAGCGGCCGGGAAGGGGCGGTGCGGGAGGCGGGGTGTGGGGCGGTAGTGT
GGGCCCTGTTCCTGCCCGCGCGGTGTTCCGCATTCTGCAAGCCTCCGGAGCGCACGTCGGCAGTCGGCTC
CCTCGTTGACCGAATCACCGACCTCTCTCCCCAGGGGGATCCATGGTTCCTTTGTCTCAAGAAGAATCCA
CCCTCATTGAAAGAGCAACGGCTACAATCAACAGCATCCCCATCTCTGAAGACTACAGCGTCGCCAGCGC
AGCTCTCTCTAGCGACGGCCGCATCTTCACTGGTGTCAATGTATATCATTTTACTGGGGGACCTTGTGCA
GAACTCGTGGTGCTGGGCACTGCTGCTGCTGCGGCAGCTGGCAACCTGACTTGTATCGTCGCGATCGGAA
ATGAGAACAGGGGCATCTTGAGCCCCTGCGGACGGTGCCGACAGGTGCTTCTCGATCTGCATCCTGGGAT
CAAAGCCATAGTGAAGGACAGTGATGGACAGCCGACGGCAGTTGGGATTCGTGAATTGCTGCCCTCTGGT
TATGTGTGGGAGGGCTAAGGTACCTTTAAGACCAATGACTTACAAGGCAGCTGTAGATCTTAGCCACTTT
TTAAAAGAAAAGGGGGGACTGGAAGGGCTAATTCACTCCCAACGAAGACAAGATCTGCTTTTTGCTTGTA
CTGGGTCTCTCTGGTTAGACCAGATCTGAGCCTGGGAGCTCTCTGGCTAACTAGGGAACCCACTGCTTAA
GCCTCAATAAAGCTTGCCTTGAGTGCTTCAAGTAGTGTGTGCCCGTCTGTTGTGTGACTCTGGTAACTAG
AGATCCCTCAGACCCTTTTAGTCAGTGTGGAAAATCTCTAGCAGTAGTAGTTCATGTCATCTTATTATTC
AGTATTTATAACTTGCAAAGAAATGAATATCAGAGAGTGAGAGGAACTTGTTTATTGCAGCTTATAATGG
TTACAAATAAAGCAATAGCATCACAAATTTCACAAATAAAGCATTTTTTTCACTGCATTCTAGTTGTGGT
TTGTCCAAACTCATCAATGTATCTTATCATGTCTGGCTCTAGCTATCCCGCCCCTAACTCCGCCCATCCC
GCCCCTAACTCCGCCCAGTTCCGCCCATTCTCCGCCCCATGGCTGACTAATTTTTTTTATTTATGCAGAG
GCCGAGGCCGCCTCGGCCTCTGAGCTATTCCAGAAGTAGTGAGGAGGCTTTTTTGGAGGCCTAGGGACGT
ACCCAATTCGCCCTATAGTGAGTCGTATTACGCGCGCTCACTGGCCGTCGTTTTACAACGTCGTGACTGG
GAAAACCCTGGCGTTACCCAACTTAATCGCCTTGCAGCACATCCCCCTTTCGCCAGCTGGCGTAATAGCG
AAGAGGCCCGCACCGATCGCCCTTCCCAACAGTTGCGCAGCCTGAATGGCGAATGGG
[124 nt withheld, positions 7548-7671]
C
[91 nt withheld, positions 7673-7763]
A
[49 nt withheld, positions 7765-7813]
CCTTTGACGTTGGAGTCCACGTTCTTT
[37 nt withheld, positions 7841-7877]
ACCCTATCTCGGTCTATTCTTTTGATTTATAAGGGATTTTGCCGATTTCGGCCTATTGGTTAAAAAATGA
GCTGATTTAACAAAAATTTAACGCGAATTTTAACAAAATATTAACGCTTACAATTTAGGTGGCACTTTTC
GGGGAAATGTGCGCGGAACCCCTATTTGTTTATTTTTCTAAATACATTCAAATATGTATCCGCTCATGAG
ACAATAACCCTGATAAATGCTTCAATAATATTGAAAAAGGAAGAGTATGAGTATTCAACATTTCCGTGTC
GCCCTTATTCCCTTTTTTGCGGCATTTTGCCTTCCTGTTTTTGCTCACCCAGAAACGCTGGTGAAAGTAA
AAGATGCTGAAGATCAGTTGGGTGCACGAGTGGGTTACATCGAACTGGATCTCAACAGCGGTAAGATCCT
TGAGAGTTTTCGCCCCGAAGAACGTTTTCCAATGATGAGCACTTTTAAAGTTCTGCTATGTGGCGCGGTA
TTATCCCGTATTGACGCCGGGCAAGAGCAACTCGGTCGCCGCATACACTATTCTCAGAATGACTTGGTTG
AGTACTCACCAGTCACAGAAAAGCATCTTACGGATGGCATGACAGTAAGAGAATTATGCAGTGCTGCCAT
AACCATGAGTGATAACACTGCGGCCAACTTACTTCTGACAACGATCGGAGGACCGAAGGAGCTAACCGCT
TTTTTGCACAACATGGGGGATCATGTAACTCGCCTTGATCGTTGGGAACCGGAGCTGAATGAAGCCATAC
CAAACGACGAGCGTGACACCACGATGCCTGTAGCAATGGCAACAACGTTGCGCAAACTATTAACTGGCGA
ACTACTTACTCTAGCTTCCCGGCAACAATTAATAGACTGGATGGAGGCGGATAAAGTTGCAGGACCACTT
CTGCGCTCGGCCCTTCCGGCTGGCTGGTTTATTGCTGATAAATCTGGAGCCGGTGAGCGTGGGTCTCGCG
GTATCATTGCAGCACTGGGGCCAGATGGTAAGCCCTCCCGTATCGTAGTTATCTACACGACGGGGAGTCA
GGCAACTATGGATGAACGAAATAGACAGATCGCTGAGATAGGTGCCTCACTGATTAAGCATTGGTAACTG
TCAGACCAAGTTTACTCATATATACTTTAGATTGATTTAAAACTTCATTTTTAATTTAAAAGGATCTAGG
TGAAGATCCTTTTTGATAATCTCATGACCAAAATCCCTTAACGTGAGTTTTCGTTCCACTGAGCGTCAGA
CCCCGTAGAAAAGATCAAAGGATCTTC
Features (pLannotate 1.2.2; 27 found; start..end, strand, type, name):
      1..589     +  rep_origin     ori: high-copy-number ColE1/pMB1/pBR322/pUC origin of replication
    772..864     +  CDS            lacI (fragment): lac repressor; lacI; The lac repressor binds to the lac operator to inhibit transcription in E. coli. This inhibition can be relieved by adding lactose or isopropyl-β-D-thiogalactopyranoside (IPTG).
    877..898     +  protein_bind   CAP binding site: CAP binding activates transcription in the presence of cAMP. E. coli catabolite activator protein
    913..943     +  promoter       lac promoter: promoter for the E. coli lac operon
    951..967     +  protein_bind   lac operator: The lac repressor binds to the lac operator to inhibit transcription in E. coli. This inhibition can be relieved by adding lactose or isopropyl-β-D-thiogalactopyranoside (IPTG). lac repressor encoded by lacI
   1012..1030    +  promoter       T3 promoter: promoter for bacteriophage T3 RNA polymerase
   1058..1284    +  promoter       RSV promoter: Rous sarcoma virus enhancer/promoter
   1285..1465    +  LTR            5' LTR (truncated): truncated 5' long terminal repeat (LTR) from HIV-1
   1512..1637    +  misc_feature   HIV-1 Ψ: packaging signal of human immunodeficiency virus type 1
   1621..1984    +  CDS            HIV-1 gag (fragment): gag protein from human immunodeficiency virus 1; gag
   2130..2363    +  misc_feature   RRE: The Rev response element (RRE) of HIV-1 allows for Rev-dependent mRNA export from the nucleus to the cytoplasm.
   2740..2840    +  CDS            Rev (fragment): human immunodeficiency virus 1 (HIV-1) Rev protein; rev; enhances nuclear export of unspliced and incompletely spliced viral mRNAs
   2881..4092    +  promoter       UbC promoter: human ubiquitin C promoter
   4128..5453    +  CDS            NADK2: NAKD2_HUMAN - Also known as C5orf33, MNADK, NADKD1. Experimental evidence at protein level: Swiss-Prot protein existence level 1. Mitochondrial NAD(+) kinase that phosphorylates NAD(+) to yield NADP(+). Can use both ATP or inorganic polyphosphate as the phosphoryl donor. Also has weak NADH kinase activity in vitro; however NADH kinase activity is much weaker than the NAD(+) kinase activity and may not be relevant in vivo. From Homo sapiens (Human).
   5475..5540    +  CDS            3xFLAG: three tandem FLAG® epitope tags, followed by an enterokinase cleavage site
   5588..5705    +  misc_feature   cPPT/CTS: central polypurine tract and central termination sequence of HIV-1
   5754..6264    +  promoter       hPGK promoter: human phosphoglycerate kinase 1 promoter
   6279..6668    +  CDS            BSD: blasticidin S deaminase; Aspergillus terreus BSD; confers resistance to blasticidin
   6661..6738    +  CDS            nef (fragment): NEF_HV1Z2 - Experimental evidence at protein level: Swiss-Prot protein existence level 1. Extracellular Nef protein targets CD4(+) T-lymphocytes for apoptosis by interacting with CXCR4 surface receptors. From Human immunodeficiency virus type 1 group M subtype D (isolate Z2/CDC-Z34) (HIV-1).
   6740..6973    +  LTR            3' LTR (ΔU3): self-inactivating 3' long terminal repeat (LTR) from HIV-1
   7045..7166    +  polyA_signal   SV40 poly(A) signal: SV40 polyadenylation signal
   7206..7341    +  rep_origin     SV40 ori: SV40 origin of replication
   7362..7380    -  promoter       T7 promoter: promoter for bacteriophage T7 RNA polymerase
   7388..7543    +  CDS            lacZα (fragment): LacZα fragment of β-galactosidase; lacZ fragment
   7548..7976    +  rep_origin     f1 ori (sequence partly withheld): f1 bacteriophage origin of replication; arrow indicates direction of (+) strand synthesis
   8029..8133    +  promoter       AmpR promoter: bla
   8134..8994    +  CDS            AmpR: β-lactamase; bla; confers resistance to ampicillin, carbenicillin, and related antibiotics
