[The description below was written by a language model from this plasmid's Addgene catalogue record and pLannotate feature annotations shown in this document.]
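Description:
pLJC6-NADK2-3xFLAG is a lentiviral transfer plasmid of about 9.2 kb, built on the pLJC6 backbone, for stable overexpression of human NADK2 in mammalian cells. It is maintained in E. coli through a high-copy ColE1/pUC-type origin with ampicillin selection (AmpR). The backbone also carries an f1 origin, an SV40 origin and remnants of a lac/lacZα cloning region flanked by T3 and T7 promoters. The viral portion has a third-generation layout. An RSV promoter replaces the U3 region to drive transcription of the genomic RNA from a truncated HIV-1 5' LTR. This is followed by the Ψ packaging signal with a partial gag sequence and by the Rev response element for Rev-dependent nuclear export. A self-inactivating ΔU3 3' LTR, followed by an SV40 polyadenylation signal, silences LTR promoter activity after integration. A cPPT/CTS element is annotated between the two expression cassettes.

The payload is a codon-optimised synthetic NADK2 coding sequence cloned between PacI and NotI sites and expressed from the human ubiquitin C promoter, with a C-terminal 3xFLAG epitope for detection or immunoprecipitation. NADK2 is the mitochondrial NAD+ kinase that phosphorylates NAD+ to NADP+. Downstream, a human PGK promoter drives blasticidin S deaminase, so transduced cells can be selected with blasticidin independently of the NADK2 cassette. The plasmid supplies no viral structural or enzymatic genes, so virus production requires separate packaging and envelope functions. The associated work concerns the role of NAD kinases in nucleotide synthesis, consistent with using this construct to express tagged NADK2 in cultured human cells.
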