Addgene plasmid #233895: pLJC6-NADK2-3xFLAG
Purpose: lentiviral overexpression vector for NADK2
Depositing lab: Jason Cantor. Depositing organization: Morgridge Institute for Research. Publication: Cytosolic NADK is conditionally essential for folate-dependent nucleotide synthesis. Flickinger KM, Mellado Fritz CA, Huggler KS, Wade GM, Chang GR, Fox KC, Simcox JA, Cantor JR. Nat Metab. 2025 May 2. doi: 10.1038/s42255-025-01272-3. PubMed 40316835.
Backbone
  Vector backbone: pLJC6
  Vector type: Mammalian Expression, Lentiviral
  Selectable markers: Blasticidin
Growth in bacteria
  Bacterial resistance: Ampicillin, 100 μg/mL
  Growth temperature: 37°C
  Growth strain: NEB Stable
  Copy number: High Copy
Gene/Insert
  Gene/Insert name: NADK2
  Species: H. sapiens (human)
  Entrez Gene: NADK2 (a.k.a. C5orf33, DECRD, MNADK, NADKD1)
  Promoter: Ubc
  Tag / fusion protein: 3xFLAG (C terminal on insert)
  Cloning method: Restriction Enzyme; 5′ cloning site PacI (unknown if destroyed); 3′ cloning site NotI (unknown if destroyed)
  Sequencing primers: 5′ GTAAATTGTCCGCTAAATTCTGGC; 3′ CCCTTTTCTTTTAAAATTGTGGATGAATACTGCC
Terms and licenses: Academic/Nonprofit Terms; Industry Terms: Not Available to Industry
Depositor comments: Insert sequence is a codon-optimized gBLOCK (IDT)
How to cite: pLJC6-NADK2-3xFLAG was a gift from Jason Cantor (Addgene plasmid # 233895 ; http://n2t.net/addgene:233895 ; RRID:Addgene_233895)
